>Addgene plasmid #201687 | HcCCR_mCherry_pcDNA3.1 | addgene full sequence | sequence record 395516 | Addgene NGS Result
GACGGATCGGGAGATCTCCCGATCCCCTATGGTGCACTCTCAGTACAATCTGCTCTGATGCCGCATAGTT
AAGCCAGTATCTGCTCCCTGCTTGTGTGTTGGAGGTCGCTGAGTAGTGCGCGAGCAAAATTTAAGCTACA
ACAAGGCAAGGCTTGACCGACAATTGCATGAAGAATCTGCTTAGGGTTAGGCGTTTTGCGCTGCTTCGCG
ATGTACGGGCCAGATATACGCGTTGACATTGATTATTGACTAGTTATTAATAGTAATCAATTACGGGGTC
ATTAGTTCATAGCCCATATATGGAGTTCCGCGTTACATAACTTACGGTAAATGGCCCGCCTGGCTGACCG
CCCAACGACCCCCGCCCATTGACGTCAATAATGACGTATGTTCCCATAGTAACGCCAATAGGGACTTTCC
ATTGACGTCAATGGGTGGAGTATTTACGGTAAACTGCCCACTTGGCAGTACATCAAGTGTATCATATGCC
AAGTACGCCCCCTATTGACGTCAATGACGGTAAATGGCCCGCCTGGCATTATGCCCAGTACATGACCTTA
TGGGACTTTCCTACTTGGCAGTACATCTACGTATTAGTCATCGCTATTACCATGGTGATGCGGTTTTGGC
AGTACATCAATGGGCGTGGATAGCGGTTTGACTCACGGGGATTTCCAAGTCTCCACCCCATTGACGTCAA
TGGGAGTTTGTTTTGGCACCAAAATCAACGGGACTTTCCAAAATGTCGTAACAACTCCGCCCCATTGACG
CAAATGGGCGGTAGGCGTGTACGGTGGGAGGTCTATATAAGCAGAGCTCTCTGGCTAACTAGAGAACCCA
CTGCTTACTGGCTTATCGAAATTAATACGACTCACTATAGGGAGACCCAAGCTGGCTAGTTAAGCTTGGT
ACCGAGCTCGGATCCGCCACCATGCCCTTCTGCGGCGGCCGGCCTGAGGACGGATGGCACCACGGCAGCA
TCCACGACATGGATTACCCACTGCTGGGCGCTATGGCCGCCATCTGTAGCGTGTTTATCGGAGGCTCCGG
AGCATGGATGCTGTACAGGCTGGATCTGGGCCTGGGCTATTCTTGCAAGCCACACCACAGCGGATACGCA
CCAGAGGCCAACAGCTTCTCCGCCCTGTCCTGTCTGGTGTCTGGCACCATCTATGCCGCCAAGACATTTG
ACTTCTTTGATGGCGGCGGCACCCCTTTCTCCTTTAATTGGTACTGGTATCTGGACTACGTGTTCACCTG
CCCTCTGATCCTGCTGGATGTGCTGTATACACTGGAGATCCCACACAAGCTGAGGTTCGTGTTTGCCGTG
ATCATCACCCTGTGGTGCGGAGTGGCAGCCTTCGTGACACCATCTGCCTTCCGCTTTGGCTACTATGCCG
TGGGCTGCGTGTGGTTTGTGCCTTTCTCTTTTAGCCTGCTGCGGCACGTGAAGCAGAGATACCAGGTGTA
TCCCCCTAAGTGCCAGAAGCTGCTGTTCTGGGCCTGTACCATCTTCTTTGGCTTCTGGCCACTGTTTCCC
ATCCTGTTCCTGTTTTCCTGGCTGGGCACCGGACACATCGACCAGCAGGCCTTCACAATCATCCACGCCT
TCCTGGATCTGTTTTGTAAGACCGTGTTTGGCCTGATCATGACATTCTTTCGGCTGGAGCTGGAGGAGCA
CACAGAGGTGCTGGGCCTGCCTCTGAACGAGCCAAAGGGCAAGCACGCGGCCGCCGTGAGCAAGGGCGAG
GAGGATAACATGGCCATCATCAAGGAGTTCATGCGCTTCAAGGTGCACATGGAGGGCTCCGTGAACGGCC
ACGAGTTCGAGATCGAGGGCGAGGGCGAGGGCCGCCCCTACGAGGGCACCCAGACCGCCAAGCTGAAGGT
GACCAAGGGTGGCCCCCTGCCCTTCGCCTGGGACATCCTGTCCCCTCAGTTCATGTACGGCTCCAAGGCC
TACGTGAAGCACCCCGCCGACATCCCCGACTACTTGAAGCTGTCCTTCCCCGAGGGCTTCAAGTGGGAGC
GCGTGATGAACTTCGAGGACGGCGGCGTGGTGACCGTGACCCAGGACTCCTCCCTGCAGGACGGCGAGTT
CATCTACAAGGTGAAGCTGCGCGGCACCAACTTCCCCTCCGACGGCCCCGTAATGCAGAAGAAGACCATG
GGCTGGGAGGCCTCCTCCGAGCGGATGTACCCCGAGGACGGCGCCCTGAAGGGCGAGATCAAGCAGAGGC
TGAAGCTGAAGGACGGCGGCCACTACGACGCTGAGGTCAAGACCACCTACAAGGCCAAGAAGCCCGTGCA
GCTGCCCGGCGCCTACAACGTCAACATCAAGTTGGACATCACCTCCCACAACGAGGACTACACCATCGTG
GAACAGTACGAACGCGCCGAGGGCCGCCACTCCACCGGCGGCATGGACGAGCTGTACAAGTAACATATGC
TCTAGAGGGCCCGCGGTTCGAAGGTAAGCCTATCCCTAACCCTCTCCTCGGTCTCGATTCTACGCGTACC
GGTCATCATCACCATCACCATTGAGTTTAAACCCGCTGATCAGCCTCGACTGTGCCTTCTAGTTGCCAGC
CATCTGTTGTTTGCCCCTCCCCCGTGCCTTCCTTGACCCTGGAAGGTGCCACTCCCACTGTCCTTTCCTA
ATAAAATGAGGAAATTGCATCGCATTGTCTGAGTAGGTGTCATTCTATTCTGGGGGGTGGGGTGGGGCAG
GACAGCAAGGGGGAGGATTGGGAAGACAATAGCAGGCATGCTGGGGATGCGGTGGGCTCTATGGCTTCTG
AGGCGGAAAGAACCAGCTGGGGCTCTAGGGGGTATCCCC
[124 nt withheld, positions 2840-2963]
C
[91 nt withheld, positions 2965-3055]
A
[49 nt withheld, positions 3057-3105]
CCTTTGACGTTGGAGTCCACGTTCTTT
[37 nt withheld, positions 3133-3169]
ACCCTATCTCGGTCTATTCTTTTGATTTATAAGGGATTTTGCCGATTTCGGCCTATTGGTTAAAAAATGA
GCTGATTTAACAAAAATTTAACGCGAATTAATTCTGTGGAATGTGTGTCAGTTAGGGTGTGGAAAGTCCC
CAGGCTCCCCAGCAGGCAGAAGTATGCAAAGCATGCATCTCAATTAGTCAGCAACCAGGTGTGGAAAGTC
CCCAGGCTCCCCAGCAGGCAGAAGTATGCAAAGCATGCATCTCAATTAGTCAGCAACCATAGTCCCGCCC
CTAACTCCGCCCATCCCGCCCCTAACTCCGCCCAGTTCCGCCCATTCTCCGCCCCATGGCTGACTAATTT
TTTTTATTTATGCAGAGGCCGAGGCCGCCTCTGCCTCTGAGCTATTCCAGAAGTAGTGAGGAGGCTTTTT
TGGAGGCCTAGGCTTTTGCAAAAAGCTCCCGGGAGCTTGTATATCCATTTTCGGATCTGATCAAGAGACA
GGATGAGGATCGTTTCGCATGATTGAACAAGATGGATTGCACGCAGGTTCTCCGGCCGCTTGGGTGGAGA
GGCTATTCGGCTATGACTGGGCACAACAGACAATCGGCTGCTCTGATGCCGCCGTGTTCCGGCTGTCAGC
GCAGGGGCGCCCGGTTCTTTTTGTCAAGACCGACCTGTCCGGTGCCCTGAATGAACTGCAGGACGAGGCA
GCGCGGCTATCGTGGCTGGCCACGACGGGCGTTCCTTGCGCAGCTGTGCTCGACGTTGTCACTGAAGCGG
GAAGGGACTGGCTGCTATTGGGCGAAGTGCCGGGGCAGGATCTCCTGTCATCTCACCTTGCTCCTGCCGA
GAAAGTATCCATCATGGCTGATGCAATGCGGCGGCTGCATACGCTTGATCCGGCTACCTGCCCATTCGAC
CACCAAGCGAAACATCGCATCGAGCGAGCACGTACTCGGATGGAAGCCGGTCTTGTCGATCAGGATGATC
TGGACGAAGAGCATCAGGGGCTCGCGCCAGCCGAACTGTTCGCCAGGCTCAAGGCGCGCATGCCCGACGG
CGAGGATCTCGTCGTGACCCATGGCGATGCCTGCTTGCCGAATATCATGGTGGAAAATGGCCGCTTTTCT
GGATTCATCGACTGTGGCCGGCTGGGTGTGGCGGACCGCTATCAGGACATAGCGTTGGCTACCCGTGATA
TTGCTGAAGAGCTTGGCGGCGAATGGGCTGACCGCTTCCTCGTGCTTTACGGTATCGCCGCTCCCGATTC
GCAGCGCATCGCCTTCTATCGCCTTCTTGACGAGTTCTTCTGAGCGGGACTCTGGGGTTCGCGAAATGAC
CGACCAAGCGACGCCCAACCTGCCATCACGAGATTTCGATTCCACCGCCGCCTTCTATGAAAGGTTGGGC
TTCGGAATCGTTTTCCGGGACGCCGGCTGGATGATCCTCCAGCGCGGGGATCTCATGCTGGAGTTCTTCG
CCCACCCCAACTTGTTTATTGCAGCTTATAATGGTTACAAATAAAGCAATAGCATCACAAATTTCACAAA
TAAAGCATTTTTTTCACTGCATTCTAGTTGTGGTTTGTCCAAACTCATCAATGTATCTTATCATGTCTGT
ATACCGTCGACCTCTAGCTAGAGCTTGGCGTAATCATGGTCATAGCTGTTTCCTGTGTGAAATTGTTATC
CGCTCACAATTCCACACAACATACGAGCCGGAAGCATAAAGTGTAAAGCCTGGGGTGCCTAATGAGTGAG
CTAACTCACATTAATTGCGTTGCGCTCACTGCCCGCTTTCCAGTCGGGAAACCTGTCGTGCCAGCTGCAT
TAATGAATCGGCCAACGCGCGGGGAGAGGCGGTTTGCGTATTGGGCGCTCTTCCGCTTCCTCGCTCACTG
ACTCGCTGCGCTCGGTCGTTCGGCTGCGGCGAGCGGTATCAGCTCACTCAAAGGCGGTAATACGGTTATC
CACAGAATCAGGGGATAACGCAGGAAAGAACATGTGAGCAAAAGGCCAGCAAAAGGCCAGGAACCGTAAA
AAGGCCGCGTTGCTGGCGTTTTTCCATAGGCTCCGCCCCCCTGACGAGCATCACAAAAATCGACGCTCAA
GTCAGAGGTGGCGAAACCCGACAGGACTATAAAGATACCAGGCGTTTCCCCCTGGAAGCTCCCTCGTGCG
CTCTCCTGTTCCGACCCTGCCGCTTACCGGATACCTGTCCGCCTTTCTCCCTTCGGGAAGCGTGGCGCTT
TCTCATAGCTCACGCTGTAGGTATCTCAGTTCGGTGTAGGTCGTTCGCTCCAAGCTGGGCTGTGTGCACG
AACCCCCCGTTCAGCCCGACCGCTGCGCCTTATCCGGTAACTATCGTCTTGAGTCCAACCCGGTAAGACA
CGACTTATCGCCACTGGCAGCAGCCACTGGTAACAGGATTAGCAGAGCGAGGTATGTAGGCGGTGCTACA
GAGTTCTTGAAGTGGTGGCCTAACTACGGCTACACTAGAAGAACAGTATTTGGTATCTGCGCTCTGCTGA
AGCCAGTTACCTTCGGAAAAAGAGTTGGTAGCTCTTGATCCGGCAAACAAACCACCGCTGGTAGCGGTGG
TTTTTTTGTTTGCAAGCAGCAGATTACGCGCAGAAAAAAAGGATCTCAAGAAGATCCTTTGATCTTTTCT
ACGGGGTCTGACGCTCAGTGGAACGAAAACTCACGTTAAGGGATTTTGGTCATGAGATTATCAAAAAGGA
TCTTCACCTAGATCCTTTTAAATTAAAAATGAAGTTTTAAATCAATCTAAAGTATATATGAGTAAACTTG
GTCTGACAGTTACCAATGCTTAATCAGTGAGGCACCTATCTCAGCGATCTGTCTATTTCGTTCATCCATA
GTTGCCTGACTCCCCGTCGTGTAGATAACTACGATACGGGAGGGCTTACCATCTGGCCCCAGTGCTGCAA
TGATACCGCGAGACCCACGCTCACCGGCTCCAGATTTATCAGCAATAAACCAGCCAGCCGGAAGGGCCGA
GCGCAGAAGTGGTCCTGCAACTTTATCCGCCTCCATCCAGTCTATTAATTGTTGCCGGGAAGCTAGAGTA
AGTAGTTCGCCAGTTAATAGTTTGCGCAACGTTGTTGCCATTGCTACAGGCATCGTGGTGTCACGCTCGT
CGTTTGGTATGGCTTCATTCAGCTCCGGTTCCCAACGATCAAGGCGAGTTACATGATCCCCCATGTTGTG
CAAAAAAGCGGTTAGCTCCTTCGGTCCTCCGATCGTTGTCAGAAGTAAGTTGGCCGCAGTGTTATCACTC
ATGGTTATGGCAGCACTGCATAATTCTCTTACTGTCATGCCATCCGTAAGATGCTTTTCTGTGACTGGTG
AGTACTCAACCAAGTCATTCTGAGAATAGTGTATGCGGCGACCGAGTTGCTCTTGCCCGGCGTCAATACG
GGATAATACCGCGCCACATAGCAGAACTTTAAAAGTGCTCATCATTGGAAAACGTTCTTCGGGGCGAAAA
CTCTCAAGGATCTTACCGCTGTTGAGATCCAGTTCGATGTAACCCACTCGTGCACCCAACTGATCTTCAG
CATCTTTTACTTTCACCAGCGTTTCTGGGTGAGCAAAAACAGGAAGGCAAAATGCCGCAAAAAAGGGAAT
AAGGGCGACACGGAAATGTTGAATACTCATACTCTTCCTTTTTCAATATTATTGAAGCATTTATCAGGGT
TATTGTCTCATGAGCGGATACATATTTGAATGTATTTAGAAAAATAAACAAATAGGGGTTCCGCGCACAT
TTCCCCGAAAAGTGCCACCTGACGTC
Features (pLannotate 1.2.2; 21 found; start..end, strand, type, name):
     28..80      -  misc_feature   bom (fragment): basis of mobility region from pBR322
    235..614     +  enhancer       CMV enhancer: human cytomegalovirus immediate early enhancer
    615..818     +  promoter       CMV promoter: human cytomegalovirus (CMV) immediate early promoter
    814..847     +  LTR            5' LTR (truncated) (fragment): truncated 5' long terminal repeat (LTR) from HIV-1
    863..881     +  promoter       T7 promoter: promoter for bacteriophage T7 RNA polymerase
   1736..2442    +  CDS            mCherry (fragment): monomeric derivative of DsRed fluorescent protein (Shaner et al., 2004) mammalian codon-optimized
   2473..2514    +  CDS            V5 tag: epitope tag from simian virus 5
   2570..2794    +  polyA_signal   bGH poly(A) signal: bovine growth hormone polyadenylation signal
   2798..2819    +  promoter       SV40 promoter (fragment): SV40 enhancer and early promoter
   2840..3268    +  rep_origin     f1 ori (sequence partly withheld): f1 bacteriophage origin of replication; arrow indicates direction of (+) strand synthesis
   3282..3611    +  promoter       SV40 promoter: SV40 enhancer and early promoter
   3678..4469    +  CDS            neo: KKA2_KLEPN - Also known as kan, nptII. Experimental evidence at protein level: Swiss-Prot protein existence level 1. Resistance to kanamycin, neomycin, paromomycin, ribostamycin, butirosin and gentamicin B. From Klebsiella pneumoniae.
   4495..4653    +  CDS            ble (fragment): BLE_KLEPN - Experimental evidence at protein level: Swiss-Prot protein existence level 1. Binding protein with a strong affinity to the bleomycin family of antibiotics. Binds to CL990; an antimitotic-antibiotic compound. From Klebsiella pneumoniae.
   4648..4769    +  polyA_signal   SV40 poly(A) signal: SV40 polyadenylation signal
   4842..4858    -  protein_bind   lac operator: The lac repressor binds to the lac operator to inhibit transcription in E. coli. This inhibition can be relieved by adding lactose or isopropyl-β-D-thiogalactopyranoside (IPTG). lac repressor encoded by lacI
   4866..4896    -  promoter       lac promoter: promoter for the E. coli lac operon
   4911..4932    -  protein_bind   CAP binding site: CAP binding activates transcription in the presence of cAMP. E. coli catabolite activator protein
   4945..5037    -  CDS            lacI (fragment): lac repressor; lacI; The lac repressor binds to the lac operator to inhibit transcription in E. coli. This inhibition can be relieved by adding lactose or isopropyl-β-D-thiogalactopyranoside (IPTG).
   5220..5808    -  rep_origin     ori: high-copy-number ColE1/pMB1/pBR322/pUC origin of replication
   5979..6839    -  CDS            AmpR: β-lactamase; bla; confers resistance to ampicillin, carbenicillin, and related antibiotics
   6840..6944    -  promoter       AmpR promoter: bla
