[The description below was written by a language model from this plasmid's Addgene catalogue record and pLannotate feature annotations shown in this document.]
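Description:
HcCCR_mCherry_pcDNA3.1 is a mammalian expression plasmid built on the Invitrogen pcDNA3.1 backbone that produces HcCCR, a channelrhodopsin from the fungus-like protist Hyphochytrium catenoides, fused at its C terminus to the red fluorescent protein mCherry. The roughly 0.8 kb HcCCR coding region was placed between BamHI and NotI sites, both of which were retained. It sits downstream of the human cytomegalovirus immediate-early enhancer and promoter, with a T7 promoter between the CMV promoter and the insert that also serves as a sequencing primer site. The automated annotation does not label HcCCR itself, but the unannotated stretch between the T7 promoter and mCherry matches the expected position of the insert. A V5 epitope sequence is annotated after mCherry; whether it is translated as part of the fusion is not stated in the record. Transcripts are terminated by the bovine growth hormone polyadenylation signal.

The plasmid is maintained in E. coli through a high-copy ColE1/pUC-type origin and selected with ampicillin via the β-lactamase gene. An f1 origin is also present, which would allow single-stranded DNA production. For mammalian cells, an SV40 early promoter drives a neomycin phosphotransferase cassette ending in an SV40 poly(A) signal, which would permit selection of stable transfectants with G418. Short hits such as the HIV-1 LTR, ble, lacI and bom fragments are most likely backbone remnants or annotation artefacts rather than functional parts. The sequenced record is about 7.0 kb, slightly longer than the catalogued size. The associated work concerns potassium selectivity in channelrhodopsins. This fits use of the construct for expressing the channel in cultured mammalian cells, with mCherry fluorescence marking the expressing cells.
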