Addgene plasmid #201687: HcCCR_mCherry_pcDNA3.1
Purpose: expresses HcCCR_mCherry fusion in mammalian cells
Depositing lab: John Spudich. Depositing organization: University of Texas Health Science Center at Houston. Publication: Structural Foundations of Potassium Selectivity in Channelrhodopsins. Govorunova EG, Sineshchekov OA, Brown LS, Bondar AN, Spudich JL. mBio. 2022 Dec 20;13(6):e0303922. doi: 10.1128/mbio.03039-22. Epub 2022 Nov 22. PubMed 36413022.
Backbone
  Vector backbone: pcDNA3.1
  Backbone manufacturer: Invitrogen
  Backbone size w/o insert (bp): 5428
  Total vector size (bp): 6940
  Vector type: Mammalian Expression
Growth in bacteria
  Bacterial resistance: Ampicillin, 100 μg/mL
  Growth temperature: 37°C
  Growth strain: DH5alpha
  Copy number: High Copy
Gene/Insert
  Gene/Insert name: HcCCR
  Species: Hyphochytrium catenoides
  Insert size (bp): 795
  GenBank ID: UTD53596 UTD53596
  Tag / fusion protein: mCherry (C terminal on backbone)
  Cloning method: Restriction Enzyme; 5′ cloning site BamHI (not destroyed); 3′ cloning site NotI (not destroyed)
  Sequencing primers: 5′ T7
Terms and licenses: Academic/Nonprofit Terms; Industry Terms: Not Available to Industry
How to cite: HcCCR_mCherry_pcDNA3.1 was a gift from John Spudich (Addgene plasmid # 201687 ; http://n2t.net/addgene:201687 ; RRID:Addgene_201687)
