>Addgene plasmid #201687 | HcCCR_mCherry_pcDNA3.1 | depositor partial sequence | sequence record 391166 | HcCCR coding region
ATGCCCTTCTGCGGCGGCCGGCCTGAGGACGGATGGCACCACGGCAGCATCCACGACATGGATTACCCAC
TGCTGGGCGCTATGGCCGCCATCTGTAGCGTGTTTATCGGAGGCTCCGGAGCATGGATGCTGTACAGGCT
GGATCTGGGCCTGGGCTATTCTTGCAAGCCACACCACAGCGGATACGCACCAGAGGCCAACAGCTTCTCC
GCCCTGTCCTGTCTGGTGTCTGGCACCATCTATGCCGCCAAGACATTTGACTTCTTTGATGGCGGCGGCA
CCCCTTTCTCCTTTAATTGGTACTGGTATCTGGACTACGTGTTCACCTGCCCTCTGATCCTGCTGGATGT
GCTGTATACACTGGAGATCCCACACAAGCTGAGGTTCGTGTTTGCCGTGATCATCACCCTGTGGTGCGGA
GTGGCAGCCTTCGTGACACCATCTGCCTTCCGCTTTGGCTACTATGCCGTGGGCTGCGTGTGGTTTGTGC
CTTTCTCTTTTAGCCTGCTGCGGCACGTGAAGCAGAGATACCAGGTGTATCCCCCTAAGTGCCAGAAGCT
GCTGTTCTGGGCCTGTACCATCTTCTTTGGCTTCTGGCCACTGTTTCCCATCCTGTTCCTGTTTTCCTGG
CTGGGCACCGGACACATCGACCAGCAGGCCTTCACAATCATCCACGCCTTCCTGGATCTGTTTTGTAAGA
CCGTGTTTGGCCTGATCATGACATTCTTTCGGCTGGAGCTGGAGGAGCACACAGAGGTGCTGGGCCTGCC
TCTGAACGAGCCAAAGGGCAAGCAC
